>Addgene plasmid #182422 | pRSFDuet-1_mNeongreen-Erythropoietin | addgene full sequence | sequence record 360492 | Addgene NGS Result
GGGGAATTGTGAGCGGATAACAATTCCCCTGTAGAAATAATTTTGTTTAACTTTAATAAGGAGATATACC
ATGGGCAGCAGCCATCACCATCATCACCACAGCCAGGATCTGGAGGAAGCGGAATGGTGAGCAAGGGCGA
GGAGGATAACATGGCCTCTCTCCCAGCGACACATGAGTTACACATCTTTGGCTCCATCAACGGTGTGGAC
TTTGACATGGTGGGTCAGGGCACCGGCAATCCAAATGATGGTTATGAGGAGTTAAACCTGAAGTCCACCA
AGGGTGACCTCCAGTTCTCCCCCTGGATTCTGGTCCCTCATATCGGGTATGGCTTCCATCAGTACCTGCC
CTACCCTGACGGGATGTCGCCTTTCCAGGCCGCGATGGTAGATGGCTCCGGATACCAAGTCCATCGCACA
ATGCAGTTTGAAGATGGTGCCTCCCTTACTGTTAACTACCGCTACACCTACGAGGGAAGCCACATCAAAG
GAGAGGCCCAGGTGAAGGGGACTGGTTTCCCTGCTGACGGTCCTGTGATGACCAACTCGCTGACCGCTGC
GGACTGGTGCAGGTCGAAGAAGACTTACCCCAACGACAAAACCATCATCAGTACCTTTAAGTGGAGTTAC
ACCACTGGAAATGGCAAGCGCTACCGGAGCACTGCGCGGACCACCTACACCTTTGCCAAGCCAATGGCGG
CTAACTATCTGAAGAACCAGCCGATGTACGTGTTCCGTAAGACGGAGCTCAAGCACTCCAAGACCGAGCT
CAACTTCAAGGAGTGGCAAAAGGCCTTTACCGATGTGATGGGCATGGACGAGCTGTACAAGGCTAGCAGA
TCTGGAGGAAGCGGAGCACCGCCTCGTCTGATTTGTGATAGCCGTGTTCTGGAACGTTATCTGCTGGAAG
CAAAAGAAGCAGAAAACATTACCACCGGTTGTGCAGAACATTGTAGCCTGAATGAAAATATCACCGTTCC
GGATACCAAAGTGAACTTTTATGCATGGAAACGTATGGAAGTTGGTCAGCAGGCAGTTGAAGTTTGGCAA
GGTCTGGCACTGCTGAGCGAAGCAGTTCTGCGTGGTCAGGCCCTGCTGGTTAATAGCAGCCAGCCGTGGG
AACCGCTGCAACTGCATGTTGATAAAGCAGTTAGCGGTCTGCGTAGCCTGACAACCCTGCTGCGTGCACT
GGGTGCACAGAAAGAAGCAATTAGCCCTCCGGATGCAGCAAGCGCAGCACCGCTGCGTACCATTACCGCA
GATACCTTTCGTAAACTGTTTCGCGTGTATAGCAATTTCCTGCGTGGTAAACTGAAACTGTATACCGGTG
AAGCATGTCGTACCGGTGATCGTGGTACCCATCATCATCATCATCATTAACTCGAGTCTGGTAAAGAAAC
CGCTGCTGCGAAATTTGAACGCCAGCACATGGACTCGTCTACTAGCGCAGCTTAATTAACCTAGGCTGCT
GCCACCGCTGAGCAATAACTAGCATAACCCCTTGGGGCCTCTAAACGGGTCTTGAGGGGTTTTTTGCTGA
AACCTCAGGCATTTGAGAAGCACACGGTCACACTGCTTCCGGTAGTCAATAAACCGGTAAACCAGCAATA
GACATAAGCGGCTATTTAACGACCCTGCCCTGAACCGACGACAAGCTGACGACCGGGTCTCCGCAAGTGG
CACTTTTCGGGGAAATGTGCGCGGAACCCCTATTTGTTTATTTTTCTAAATACATTCAAATATGTATCCG
CTCATGAATTAATTCTTAGAAAAACTCATCGAGCATCAAATGAAACTGCAATTTATTCATATCAGGATTA
TCAATACCATATTTTTGAAAAAGCCGTTTCTGTAATGAAGGAGAAAACTCACCGAGGCAGTTCCATAGGA
TGGCAAGATCCTGGTATCGGTCTGCGATTCCGACTCGTCCAACATCAATACAACCTATTAATTTCCCCTC
GTCAAAAATAAGGTTATCAAGTGAGAAATCACCATGAGTGACGACTGAATCCGGTGAGAATGGCAAAAGT
TTATGCATTTCTTTCCAGACTTGTTCAACAGGCCAGCCATTACGCTCGTCATCAAAATCACTCGCATCAA
CCAAACCGTTATTCATTCGTGATTGCGCCTGAGCGAGACGAAATACGCGGTCGCTGTTAAAAGGACAATT
ACAAACAGGAATCGAATGCAACCGGCGCAGGAACACTGCCAGCGCATCAACAATATTTTCACCTGAATCA
GGATATTCTTCTAATACCTGGAATGCTGTTTTCCCGGGGATCGCAGTGGTGAGTAACCATGCATCATCAG
GAGTACGGATAAAATGCTTGATGGTCGGAAGAGGCATAAATTCCGTCAGCCAGTTTAGTCTGACCATCTC
ATCTGTAACATCATTGGCAACGCTACCTTTGCCATGTTTCAGAAACAACTCTGGCGCATCGGGCTTCCCA
TACAATCGATAGATTGTCGCACCTGATTGCCCGACATTATCGCGAGCCCATTTATACCCATATAAATCAG
CATCCATGTTGGAATTTAATCGCGGCCTAGAGCAAGACGTTTCCCGTTGAATATGGCTCATACTCTTCCT
TTTTCAATATTATTGAAGCATTTATCAGGGTTATTGTCTCATGAGCGGATACATATTTGAATGTATTTAG
AAAAATAAACAAATAGGCATGCAGCGCTCTTCCGCTTCCTCGCTCACTGACTCGCTACGCTCGGTCGTTC
GACTGCGGCGAGCGGTGTCAGCTCACTCAAAAGCGGTAATACGGTTATCCACAGAATCAGGGGATAAAGC
CGGAAAGAACATGTGAGCAAAAAGCAAAGCACCGGAAGAAGCCAACGCCGCAGGCGTTTTTCCATAGGCT
CCGCCCCCCTGACGAGCATCACAAAAATCGACGCTCAAGCCAGAGGTGGCGAAACCCGACAGGACTATAA
AGATACCAGGCGTTTCCCCCTGGAAGCTCCCTCGTGCGCTCTCCTGTTCCGACCCTGCCGCTTACCGGAT
ACCTGTCCGCCTTTCTCCCTTCGGGAAGCGTGGCGCTTTCTCATAGCTCACGCTGTTGGTATCTCAGTTC
GGTGTAGGTCGTTCGCTCCAAGCTGGGCTGTGTGCACGAACCCCCCGTTCAGCCCGACCGCTGCGCCTTA
TCCGGTAACTATCGTCTTGAGTCCAACCCGGTAAGACACGACTTATCGCCACTGGCAGCAGCCATTGGTA
ACTGATTTAGAGGACTTTGTCTTGAAGTTATGCACCTGTTAAGGCTAAACTGAAAGAACAGATTTTGGTG
AGTGCGGTCCTCCAACCCACTTACCTTGGTTCAAAGAGTTGGTAGCTCAGCGAACCTTGAGAAAACCACC
GTTGGTAGCGGTGGTTTTTCTTTATTTATGAGATGATGAATCAATCGGTCTATCAAGTCAACGAACAGCT
ATTCCGTTACTCTAGATTTCAGTGCAATTTATCTCTTCAAATGTAGCACCTGAAGTCAGCCCCATACGAT
ATAAGTTGTAATTCTCATGTTAGTCATGCCCCGCGCCCACCGGAAGGAGCTGACTGGGTTGAAGGCTCTC
AAGGGCATCGGTCGAGATCCCGGTGCCTAATGAGTGAGCTAACTTACATTAATTGCGTTGCGCTCACTGC
CCGCTTTCCAGTCGGGAAACCTGTCGTGCCAGCTGCATTAATGAATCGGCCAACGCGCGGGGAGAGGCGG
TTTGCGTATTGGGCGCCAGGGTGGTTTTTCTTTTCACCAGTGAGACGGGCAACAGCTGATTGCCCTTCAC
CGCCTGGCCCTGAGAGAGTTGCAGCAAGCGGTCCACGCTGGTTTGCCCCAGCAGGCGAAAATCCTGTTTG
ATGGTGGTTAACGGCGGGATATAACATGAGCTGTCTTCGGTATCGTCGTATCCCACTACCGAGATGTCCG
CACCAACGCGCAGCCCGGACTCGGTAATGGCGCGCATTGCGCCCAGCGCCATCTGATCGTTGGCAACCAG
CATCGCAGTGGGAACGATGCCCTCATTCAGCATTTGCATGGTTTGTTGAAAACCGGACATGGCACTCCAG
TCGCCTTCCCGTTCCGCTATCGGCTGAATTTGATTGCGAGTGAGATATTTATGCCAGCCAGCCAGACGCA
GACGCGCCGAGACAGAACTTAATGGGCCCGCTAACAGCGCGATTTGCTGGTGACCCAATGCGACCAGATG
CTCCACGCCCAGTCGCGTACCGTCTTCATGGGAGAAAATAATACTGTTGATGGGTGTCTGGTCAGAGACA
TCAAGAAATAACGCCGGAACATTAGTGCAGGCAGCTTCCACAGCAATGGCATCCTGGTCATCCAGCGGAT
AGTTAATGATCAGCCCACTGACGCGTTGCGCGAGAAGATTGTGCACCGCCGCTTTACAGGCTTCGACGCC
GCTTCGTTCTACCATCGACACCACCACGCTGGCACCCAGTTGATCGGCGCGAGATTTAATCGCCGCGACA
ATTTGCGACGGCGCGTGCAGGGCCAGACTGGAGGTGGCAACGCCAATCAGCAACGACTGTTTGCCCGCCA
GTTGTTGTGCCACGCGGTTGGGAATGTAATTCAGCTCCGCCATCGCCGCTTCCACTTTTTCCCGCGTTTT
CGCAGAAACGTGGCTGGCCTGGTTCACCACGCGGGAAACGGTCTGATAAGAGACACCGGCATACTCTGCG
ACATCGTATAACGTTACTGGTTTCACATTCACCACCCTGAATTGACTCTCTTCCGGGCGCTATCATGCCA
TACCGCGAAAGGTTTTGCGCCATTCGATGGTGTCCGGGATCTCGACGCTCTCCCTTATGCGACTCCTGCA
TTAGGAAATTAATACGACTCACTATA
Features (pLannotate 1.2.2; 18 found; start..end, strand, type, name):
      3..27      +  protein_bind   lac operator: The lac repressor binds to the lac operator to inhibit transcription in E. coli. This inhibition can be relieved by adding lactose or isopropyl-β-D-thiogalactopyranoside (IPTG). lac repressor encoded by lacI
     42..64      +  RBS            RBS: efficient ribosome binding site from bacteriophage T7 gene 10 (Olins and Rangwala, 1989)
    124..831     +  CDS            mNeonGreen: mNeonGreen is a basic (constitutively fluorescent) green/yellow fluorescent protein published in 2013, derived from Branchiostoma lanceolatum. It is reported to be a very rapidly-maturing monomer with moderate acid sensitivity.
    853..1353    +  CDS            EPO (fragment): EPO_HUMAN - Experimental evidence at protein level: Swiss-Prot protein existence level 1. Hormone involved in the regulation of erythrocyte proliferation and differentiation and the maintenance of a physiological level of circulating erythrocyte mass. Binds to EPOR leading to EPOR dimerization and JAK2 activation thereby activating specific downstream effectors, including STAT1 and STAT3. From Homo sapiens (Human).
   1360..1377    +  CDS            capTEV™ (fragment): composite tag for in vivo biotinylation, TEV protease cleavage, and 6xHis tagging
   1393..1434    +  CDS            S-Tag (fragment): affinity and epitope tag derived from pancreatic ribonuclease A
   1464..1481    +  CDS            SET1 (fragment): solubility-enhancement tag derived from T7 phage gene 10B
   1489..1536    +  terminator     T7 terminator: transcription terminator for bacteriophage T7 RNA polymerase
   1700..1757    +  promoter       AmpR promoter (fragment): bla
   1766..2581    -  CDS            KanR: aminoglycoside phosphotransferase; aph(3')-Ia; confers resistance to kanamycin in bacteria or G418 (Geneticin®) in eukaryotes
   2582..2673    -  promoter       AmpR promoter: bla
   2689..3438    -  rep_origin     RSF ori: Plasmids containing the RSF 1030 origin of replication can be propagated in E. coli cells that contain additional plasmids with compatible origins.
   3521..3585    -  CDS            TcR (fragment): tetracycline efflux protein; tet; confers resistance to tetracycline
   3600..3621    -  protein_bind   CAP binding site: CAP binding activates transcription in the presence of cAMP. E. coli catabolite activator protein
   3634..4716    -  CDS            lacI: lac repressor; lacI; The lac repressor binds to the lac operator to inhibit transcription in E. coli. This inhibition can be relieved by adding lactose or isopropyl-β-D-thiogalactopyranoside (IPTG).
   4717..4794    -  promoter       lacI promoter: lacI
   4802..4837    -  CDS            TcR (fragment): tetracycline efflux protein; tet; confers resistance to tetracycline
   4840..2       +  promoter       T7 promoter (across the origin): promoter for bacteriophage T7 RNA polymerase
