[The description below was written by a language model from this plasmid's Addgene catalogue record and pLannotate feature annotations shown in this document.]
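Description:
pRSFDuet-1_mNeongreen-Erythropoietin is a bacterial expression plasmid of about 4.9 kb built on the Novagen pRSFDuet-1 backbone. It replicates from the RSF1030 origin, which is recorded as high copy and is compatible with other common origins, so the plasmid can coexist in E. coli with other plasmids. Selection is by kanamycin through an aph(3')-Ia aminoglycoside phosphotransferase gene. The backbone also carries lacI under its own promoter, supplying the lac repressor needed for regulated expression.

The payload is a single open reading frame in which the green/yellow fluorescent protein mNeonGreen is fused to the N terminus of human erythropoietin (EPO). The annotation marks the EPO portion as a fragment of the UniProt entry, so it does not span the full precursor, although the record does not say which part is missing. Transcription is driven by a T7 promoter followed by a lac operator and the T7 gene 10 ribosome binding site, and it ends at a T7 terminator. Expression therefore requires a host supplying T7 RNA polymerase and is inducible with IPTG. Short matches downstream of EPO suggest a His-type tag and an S-Tag remnant from the Duet multiple cloning region. Whether these are translated in frame with the fusion is not stated. Only one T7 promoter is annotated, suggesting the insert spans or replaces the region between the two Duet cloning sites. The small TcR and extra AmpR promoter fragments appear to be backbone remnants rather than functional elements.

The construct is intended for recombinant production of fluorescently labelled EPO in E. coli. The associated publication concerns high-yield, vesicle-packaged recombinant protein production, but no vesicle-targeting tag is annotated on this plasmid, and its specific role in that study is not stated.
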