Addgene plasmid #182422: pRSFDuet-1_mNeongreen-Erythropoietin
Purpose: Bacterial expression of mNeongreen-Erythropoietin fusion
Depositing lab: Dan Mulvihill. Depositing organization: London and South East University Group (LASE). Publication: High-yield vesicle-packaged recombinant protein production from E. coli. Eastwood TA, Baker K, Streather BR, Allen N, Wang L, Botchway SW, Brown IR, Hiscock JR, Lennon C, Mulvihill DP. Cell Rep Methods. 2023 Feb 2;3(2):100396. doi: 10.1016/j.crmeth.2023.100396. eCollection 2023 Feb 27. PubMed 36936078.
Backbone
  Vector backbone: pRSFDUET-1
  Backbone manufacturer: Novagen
  Vector type: Bacterial Expression
Growth in bacteria
  Bacterial resistance: Kanamycin, 50 μg/mL
  Growth temperature: 37°C
  Growth strain: DH5alpha
  Copy number: High Copy
Gene/Insert
  Gene/Insert name: mNeongreen-eythropoietin
  Species: H. sapiens (human)
  GenBank ID: UniProtKB: P01588
  Entrez Gene: EPO (a.k.a. DBAL, ECYT5, EP, MVCD2)
  Promoter: T7
  Tag / fusion protein: mNeongreen (N terminal on insert)
  Cloning method: Restriction Enzyme; 5′ cloning site Unknown (unknown if destroyed); 3′ cloning site Unknown (unknown if destroyed)
Resource information
  A portion of this plasmid was derived from a plasmid made by: Synthetic
Terms and licenses: Academic/Nonprofit Terms; Industry Terms: Not Available to Industry
How to cite: pRSFDuet-1_mNeongreen-Erythropoietin was a gift from Dan Mulvihill (Addgene plasmid # 182422 ; http://n2t.net/addgene:182422 ; RRID:Addgene_182422)
